>Addgene plasmid #100879 | pCS2MT-mbeta-catenin delta2 | addgene full sequence | sequence record 192987 | Addgene NGS Result
GCCAATTCAATATGGCGTATATGGACTCATGCCAATTCAATATGGTGGATCTGGACCTGTGCCAATTCAA
TATGGCGTATATGGACTCGTGCCAATTCAATATGGTGGATCTGGACCCCAGCCAATTCAATATGGCGGAC
TTGGCACCATGCCAATTCAATATGGCGGACCTGGCACTGTGCCAACTGGGGAGGGGTCTACTTGGCACGG
TGCCAAGTTTGAGGAGGGGTCTTGGCCCTGTGCCAAGTCCGCCATATTGAATTGGCATGGTGCCAATAAT
GGCGGCCATATTGGCTATATGCCAGGATCAATATATAGGCAATATCCAATATGGCCCTATGCCAATATGG
CTATTGGCCAGGTTCAATACTATGTATTGGCCCTATGCCATATAGTATTCCATATATGGGTTTTCCTATT
GACGTAGATAGCCCCTCCCAATGGGCGGTCCCATATACCATATATGGGGCTTCCTAATACCGCCCATAGC
CACTCCCCCATTGACGTCAATGGTCTCTATATATGGTCTTTCCTATTGACGTCATATGGGCGGTCCTATT
GACGTATATGGCGCCTCCCCCATTGACGTCAATTACGGTAAATGGCCCGCCTGGCTCAATGCCCATTGAC
GTCAATAGGACCACCCACCATTGACGTCAATGGGATGGCTCATTGCCCATTCATATCCGTTCTCACGCCC
CCTATTGACGTCAATGACGGTAAATGGCCCACTTGGCAGTACATCAATATCTATTAATAGTAACTTGGCA
AGTACATTACTATTGGAAGTACGCCAGGGTACATTGGCAGTACTCCCATTGACGTCAATGGCGGTAAATG
GCCCGCGATGGCTGCCAAGTACATCCCCATTGACGTCAATGGGGAGGGGCAATGACGCAAATGGGCGTTC
CATTGACGTAAATGGGCGGTAGGCGTGCCTAATGGGAGGTCTATATAAGCAATGCTCGTTTAGGGAACCG
CCATTCTGCCTGGGGACGTCGGAGCAAGCTTGATTTAGGTGACACTATAGAATACAAGCTACTTGTTCTT
TTTGCAGGATCCCATCGATTTAAAGCTATGGAGCAAAAGCTCATTTCTGAAGAGGACTTGAATGAAATGG
AGCAAAAGCTCATTTCTGAAGAGGACTTGAATGAAATGGAGCAAAAGCTCATTTCTGAAGAGGACTTGAA
TGAAATGGAGCAAAAGCTCATTTCTGAAGAGGACTTGAATGAAATGGAGCAAAAGCTCATTTCTGAAGAG
GACTTGAATGAAATGGAGAGCTTGGGCGACCTCACCATGGAGCAAAAGCTCATTTCTGAAGAGGACTTGA
ATTCAAGGCCTCTCGAGATGGCTACTCAAGCTGACCTGATGGAGTTGGACATGGCCATGGAGCCGGACAG
AAAAGCTGCTGTCAGCCACTGGCAGCAGCAGTCTTACTTGGATTCTGGAATCCATTCTGGTGCCACCACC
ACAGCTCCTTCCCTGAGTGGCAAGGGCAACCCTGAGGAAGAAGATGTTGACACCTCCCAAGTCCTTTATG
AATGGGAGCAAGGCTTTTCCCAGTCCTTCACGCAAGAGCAAGTAGCTGATATTGACGGGCAGTATGCAAT
GACTAGGGCTCAGAGGGTCCGAGCTGCCATGTTCCCTGAGACGCTAGATGAGGGCATGCAGATCCCATCC
ACGCAGTTTGACGCTGCTCATCCCACTAATGTCCAGCGCTTGGCTGAACCATCACAGATGTTGAAACATG
CAGTTGTCAATTTGATTAACTATCAGGATGACGCGGAACTTGCCACACGTGCAATTCCTGAGCTGACAAA
ACTGCTAAACGATGAGGACCAGGTGGTAGTTAATAAAGCTGCTGTTATGGTCCATCAGCTTTCCAAAAAG
GAAGCTTCCAGACATGCCATCATGCGCTCCCCTCAGATGGTGTCTGCCATTGTACGCACCATGCAGAATA
CAAATGATGTAGAGACAGCTCGTTGTACTGCTGGGACTCTGCACAACCTTTCTCACCACCGCGAGGGCTT
GCTGGCCATCTTTAAGTCTGGTGGCATCCCAGCGCTGGTGAAAATGCTTGGGTCACCAGTGGATTCTGTA
CTGTTCTACGCCATCACGACACTGCATAATCTCCTGCTCCATCAGGAAGGAGCTAAAATGGCAGTGCGCC
TAGCTTGATCTAGAACTATAGTGAGTCGTATTACGTAGATCCAGACATGATAAGATACATTGATGAGTTT
GGACAAACCACAACTAGAATGCAGTGAAAAAAATGCTTTATTTGTGAAATTTGTGATGCTATTGCTTTAT
TTGTAACCATTATAAGCTGCAATAAACAAGTTAACAACAACAATTGCATTCATTTTATGTTTCAGGTTCA
GGGGGAGGTGTGGGAGGTTTTTTAATTCGCGGCCGCGGCGCCAATGCATTGGGCCCGGTACCCAGCTTTT
GTTCCCTTTAGTGAGGGTTAATTGCGCGCTTGGCGTAATCATGGTCATAGCTGTTTCCTGTGTGAAATTG
TTATCCGCTCACAATTCCACACAACATACGAGCCGGGAGCATAAAGTGTAAAGCCTGGGGTGCCTAATGA
GTGAGCTAACTCACATTAATTGCGTTGCGCTCACTGCCCGCTTTCCAGTCGGGAAACCTGTCGTGCCAGC
TGCATTAATGAATCGGCCAACGCGCGGGGAGAGGCGGTTTGCGTATTGGGCGCTCTTCCGCTTCCTCGCT
CACTGACTCGCTGCGCTCGGTCGTTCGGCTGCGGCGAGCGGTATCAGCTCACTCAAAGGCGGTAATACGG
TTATCCACAGAATCAGGGGATAACGCAGGAAAGAACATGTGAGCAAAAGGCCAGCAAAAGGCCAGGAACC
GTAAAAAGGCCGCGTTGCTGGCGTTTTTCCATAGGCTCCGCCCCCCTGACGAGCATCACAAAAATCGACG
CTCAAGTCAGAGGTGGCGAAACCCGACAGGACTATAAAGATACCAGGCGTTTCCCCCTGGAAGCTCCCTC
GTGCGCTCTCCTGTTCCGACCCTGCCGCTTACCGGATACCTGTCCGCCTTTCTCCCTTCGGGAAGCGTGG
CGCTTTCTCATAGCTCACGCTGTAGGTATCTCAGTTCGGTGTAGGTCGTTCGCTCCAAGCTGGGCTGTGT
GCACGAACCCCCCGTTCAGCCCGACCGCTGCGCCTTATCCGGTAACTATCGTCTTGAGTCCAACCCGGTA
AGACACGACTTATCGCCACTGGCAGCAGCCACTGGTAACAGGATTAGCAGAGCGAGGTATGTAGGCGGTG
CTACAGAGTTCTTGAAGTGGTGGCCTAACTACGGCTACACTAGAAGAACAGTATTTGGTATCTGCGCTCT
GCTGAAGCCAGTTACCTTCGGAAAAAGAGTTGGTAGCTCTTGATCCGGCAAACAAACCACCGCTGGTAGC
GGTGGTTTTTTTGTTTGCAAGCAGCAGATTACGCGCAGAAAAAAAGGATCTCAAGAAGATCCTTTGATCT
TTTCTACGGGGTCTGACGCTCAGTGGAACGAAAACTCACGTTAAGGGATTTTGGTCATGAGATTATCAAA
AAGGATCTTCACCTAGATCCTTTTAAATTAAAAATGAAGTTTTAAATCAATCTAAAGTATATATGAGTAA
ACTTGGTCTGACAGTTACCAATGCTTAATCAGTGAGGCACCTATCTCAGCGATCTGTCTATTTCGTTCAT
CCATAGTTGCCTGACTCCCCGTCGTGTAGATAACTACGATACGGGAGGGCTTACCATCTGGCCCCAGTGC
TGCAATGATACCGCGAGACCCACGCTCACCGGCTCCAGATTTATCAGCAATAAACCAGCCAGCCGGAAGG
GCCGAGCGCAGAAGTGGTCCTGCAACTTTATCCGCCTCCATCCAGTCTATTAATTGTTGCCGGGAAGCTA
GAGTAAGTAGTTCGCCAGTTAATAGTTTGCGCAACGTTGTTGCCATTGCTACAGGCATCGTGGTGTCACG
CTCGTCGTTTGGTATGGCTTCATTCAGCTCCGGTTCCCAACGATCAAGGCGAGTTACATGATCCCCCATG
TTGTGCAAAAAAGCGGTTAGCTCCTTCGGTCCTCCGATCGTTGTCAGAAGTAAGTTGGCCGCAGTGTTAT
CACTCATGGTTATGGCAGCACTGCATAATTCTCTTACTGTCATGCCATCCGTAAGATGCTTTTCTGTGAC
TGGTGAGTACTCAACCAAGTCATTCTGAGAATAGTGTATGCGGCGACCGAGTTGCTCTTGCCCGGCGTCA
ATACGGGATAATACCGCGCCACATAGCAGAACTTTAAAAGTGCTCATCATTGGAAAACGTTCTTCGGGGC
GAAAACTCTCAAGGATCTTACCGCTGTTGAGATCCAGTTCGATGTAACCCACTCGTGCACCCAACTGATC
TTCAGCATCTTTTACTTTCACCAGCGTTTCTGGGTGAGCAAAAACAGGAAGGCAAAATGCCGCAAAAAAG
GGAATAAGGGCGACACGGAAATGTTGAATACTCATACTCTTCCTTTTTCAATATTATTGAAGCATTTATC
AGGGTTATTGTCTCATGAGCGGATACATATTTGAATGTATTTAGAAAAATAAACAAATAGGGGTTCCGCG
CACATTTCCCCGAAAAGTGCCACCTAAATTGTAAGCGTTAATATTTTGTTAAAATTCGCGTTAAATTTTT
GTTAAATCAGCTCATTTTTTAACCAATAGGCCGAAATCGGCAAAATCCCTTATAAATCAAAAGAATAGAC
CGAGATAGGGT
[37 nt withheld, positions 4772-4808]
AAAGAACGTGGACTCCAACGTCAAAGG
[49 nt withheld, positions 4836-4884]
T
[91 nt withheld, positions 4886-4976]
G
[124 nt withheld, positions 4978-5101]
CCCATTCGCCATTCAGGCTGCGCAACTGTTGGGAAGGGCGATCGGTGCGGGCCTCTTCGCTATTACGCCA
GTCGACC
Features (pLannotate 1.2.2; 21 found; start..end, strand, type, name):
      1..978     +  promoter       CMV IE94 promoter: enhancer/promoter region of simian cytomegalovirus major immediate early transcription unit IE94
   1013..1031    +  promoter       SP6 promoter: promoter for bacteriophage SP6 RNA polymerase
   1081..1110    +  CDS            Myc: Myc (human c-Myc proto-oncogene) epitope tag
   1120..1149    +  CDS            Myc: Myc (human c-Myc proto-oncogene) epitope tag
   1159..1188    +  CDS            Myc: Myc (human c-Myc proto-oncogene) epitope tag
   1198..1227    +  CDS            Myc: Myc (human c-Myc proto-oncogene) epitope tag
   1237..1266    +  CDS            Myc: Myc (human c-Myc proto-oncogene) epitope tag
   1300..1329    +  CDS            Myc: Myc (human c-Myc proto-oncogene) epitope tag
   1366..2175    +  CDS            CTNNB1 (fragment): CTNB1_HUMAN - Also known as CTNNB. Experimental evidence at protein level: Swiss-Prot protein existence level 1. Key downstream component of the canonical Wnt signaling pathway (PubMed:17524503, PubMed:18077326, PubMed:18086858, PubMed:18957423, PubMed:21262353, PubMed:22155184, PubMed:22647378, PubMed:22699938). In the absence of Wnt, forms a complex with AXIN1, AXIN2, APC, CSNK1A1 and GSK3B that promotes phosphorylation on N- terminal Ser and Thr residues and ubiquitination of CTNNB1 via BTRC and its subsequent degradation by the proteasome (PubMed:17524503, PubMed:18077326, PubMed:18086858,
   2186..2203    -  promoter       T7 promoter (fragment): promoter for bacteriophage T7 RNA polymerase
   2208..2342    -  polyA_signal   SV40 poly(A) signal: SV40 polyadenylation signal
   2455..2473    -  promoter       T3 promoter: promoter for bacteriophage T3 RNA polymerase
   2518..2534    -  protein_bind   lac operator: The lac repressor binds to the lac operator to inhibit transcription in E. coli. This inhibition can be relieved by adding lactose or isopropyl-β-D-thiogalactopyranoside (IPTG). lac repressor encoded by lacI
   2542..2572    -  promoter       lac promoter: promoter for the E. coli lac operon
   2587..2608    -  protein_bind   CAP binding site: CAP binding activates transcription in the presence of cAMP. E. coli catabolite activator protein
   2621..2713    -  CDS            lacI (fragment): lac repressor; lacI; The lac repressor binds to the lac operator to inhibit transcription in E. coli. This inhibition can be relieved by adding lactose or isopropyl-β-D-thiogalactopyranoside (IPTG).
   2896..3484    -  rep_origin     ori: high-copy-number ColE1/pMB1/pBR322/pUC origin of replication
   3655..4515    -  CDS            AmpR: β-lactamase; bla; confers resistance to ampicillin, carbenicillin, and related antibiotics
   4516..4620    -  promoter       AmpR promoter: bla
   4673..5101    -  rep_origin     f1 ori (sequence partly withheld): f1 bacteriophage origin of replication; arrow indicates direction of (+) strand synthesis
   5106..5172    -  CDS            lacZα (fragment): LacZα fragment of β-galactosidase; lacZ fragment
