[The description below was written by a language model from this plasmid's Addgene catalogue record and pLannotate feature annotations shown in this document.]
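Description:
pCS2MT-mbeta-catenin delta2 is a mammalian expression plasmid built on the pCS2MT backbone, a member of the pCS2 family that adds a multimerised Myc tag to the amino terminus of the inserted protein. It is maintained in E. coli through a high-copy ColE1/pUC-type origin and selected with ampicillin via the β-lactamase gene. An f1 phage origin is also present, along with residual lac promoter/operator, lacI and lacZα fragments inherited from the parental cloning vector. The sequenced plasmid is about 5.2 kb.

The payload is a truncated mouse beta-catenin (Ctnnb1) covering residues 1–276, cloned between XhoI and XbaI sites. The annotation tool matched the roughly 810 bp coding fragment to the human orthologue, but the catalogue lists the species as mouse. This fragment sits downstream of six Myc epitope repeats, giving a 6xMyc N-terminal fusion that can be detected or immunoprecipitated with anti-Myc antibodies. Expression in mammalian cells is driven by the simian cytomegalovirus IE94 enhancer/promoter (listed simply as CMV in the catalogue) and terminated by an SV40 polyadenylation signal. An SP6 promoter lies between the CMV element and the tag, so sense RNA can in principle be transcribed in vitro, and T7 (partial) and T3 promoters flank the 3′ end in the opposite orientation.

The "delta2" name suggests it is one of a set of deletion constructs, though the record does not describe the others. The stated purpose is mammalian expression of a beta-catenin truncation, and the associated work concerns how SPDEF alters the transcriptional targets of beta-catenin in colorectal cancer cells.
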