Addgene plasmid #100879: pCS2MT-mbeta-catenin delta2
Purpose: Mammalian expression of mouse beta-catenin truncation
Depositing lab: Noah Shroyer. Depositing organization: Baylor College of Medicine. Publication: SPDEF Induces Quiescence of Colorectal Cancer Cells by Changing the Transcriptional Targets of beta-catenin. Lo YH, Noah TK, Chen MS, Zou W, Borras E, Vilar E, Shroyer NF. Gastroenterology. 2017 Jul;153(1):205-218.e8. doi: 10.1053/j.gastro.2017.03.048. Epub 2017 Apr 5. PubMed 28390865.
Backbone
  Vector backbone: pCS2MT
  Backbone manufacturer: Dave Turner Lab
  Vector type: Mammalian Expression
Growth in bacteria
  Bacterial resistance: Ampicillin, 100 μg/mL
  Growth temperature: 37°C
  Growth strain: DH5alpha
  Copy number: High Copy
Gene/Insert
  Gene/Insert name: Ctnnb1
  Species: M. musculus (mouse)
  Mutation: truncated Ctnnb1 1-276aa
  Entrez Gene: Ctnnb1 (a.k.a. Bfc, Catnb, Mesc)
  Promoter: CMV
  Tag / fusion protein: 6xMyc (N terminal on backbone)
  Cloning method: Restriction Enzyme; 5′ cloning site XhoI (unknown if destroyed); 3′ cloning site XbaI (unknown if destroyed)
Terms and licenses: Academic/Nonprofit Terms; Industry Terms: Not Available to Industry
How to cite: pCS2MT-mbeta-catenin delta2 was a gift from Noah Shroyer (Addgene plasmid # 100879 ; http://n2t.net/addgene:100879 ; RRID:Addgene_100879)
